>Addgene plasmid #20818 | pGSTag Flag p38 gamma | depositor partial sequence | sequence record 9700 | Author sequence
GGATCCCGGCAGCCAACATGGACTATAAGGACGATGACGACAAAAGCTCCCCGCCACCCGCCCGCAAGGG
CTTTTACCGCCAGGAGGTGACCAAAACGGCCTGGGAGGTGCGCGCCGTGTACCAGGACCTGCAGCCCGTT
GGCTCTGGTGCCTATGGTGCAGTGTGCTCTGCAGTAGACAGCCGCACTGGCAACAAGGTGGCCATCAAGA
AGTTGTACCGGCCCTTCCAGTCGGAGCTGTTTGCCAAGCGCGCCTACAGAGAGTTGCGCCTCCTCAAACA
CATGCGCCACGAGAACGTCATTGGGCTGCTGGATGTGTTCACTCCCGATGAGACTCTGGATGACTTCACA
GACTTCTACCTGGTGATGCCATTCATGGGCACTGACCTGGGCAAGCTCATGAAGCACGAGACTCTGAGTG
AAGACAGAATCCAGTTTCTTGTGTATCAGATGCTGAAGGGGCTGAAGTATATCCACGCTGCCGGCGTCAT
CCACAGGGACTTGAAACCTGGAAACCTGGCTGTGAACGAGGACTGTGAGCTGAAGATCCTAGATTTTGGC
CTTGCCAGGCAGGCGGACAGTGAGATGACAGGATATGTGGTAACCCGGTGGTATCGGGCACCAGAGGTCA
TCTTGAATTGGATGCGTTACACACAGACAGTGGACATTTGGTCTGTTGGCTGCATCATGGCAGAGATGAT
TACTGGAAAGATCCTGTTCAAAGGCAATGACCACCTGGACCAGCTGAAGGAGATCATGAAAGTCACAGGG
ACACCCCCTCCTGAGTTTGTACAGAAGCTACAGAGTGCTGAGGCCAAGAACTACATGGAAGGCCTCCCTG
AGTTGGAAAAGAAGGATTTTGCTTCTGTCCTGACCAATGCAAGCCCTCAGGCCGTGAATCTCCTGGAAAA
GATGCTGGTGTTGGATGCGGAACAGCGGGTGACAGCAGCTGAGGCATTAGCCCACCCATACTTTGAGTCC
CTTCGGGACACTGAGGATGAGCCCAAGGCCCAGAAATATGATGACTCCTTTGATGACGTAGACCGCACCC
TTGAGGAATGGAAGCGTGTTACGTATAAGGAAGTGCTCAGCTTCAAGCCTCCCAGGCAGCTAGGAGCCAG
AGTTCCAAAGGAGACAGCTCTGTGAAGACCTCCGGGTGGTTTGGCTCGAG
