>Addgene plasmid #20818 | pGSTag Flag p38 gamma | addgene partial sequence | sequence record 26675 | 20818 with pGEX-5
CTGANCGAAGGTCGTGGGATCCCGGCAGCCAACATGGACTATAAGGACGATGACGACAAAAGCTCCCCGC
CACCCGCCCGCAAGGGCTTTTACCGCCAGGAGGTGACCAAAACGGCCTGGGAGGTGCGCGCCGTGTACCA
GGACCTGCAGCCCGTTGGCTCTGGTGCCTATGGTGCAGTGTGCTCTGCAGTAGACAGCCGCACTGGCAAC
AAGGTGGCCATCAAGAAGTTGTACCGGCCCTTCCAGTCGGAGCTGTTTGCCAAGCGCGCCTACAGAGAGT
TGCGCCTCCTCAAACACATGCGCCACGAGAACGTCATTGGGCTGCTGGATGTGTTCACTCCCGATGAGAC
TCTGGATGACTTCACAGACTTCTACCTGGTGATGCCATTCATGGGCACTGACCTGGGCAAGCTCATGAAG
CACGAGACTCTGAGTGAAGACAGAATCCAGTTTCTTGTGTATCAGATGCTGAAGGGGCTGAAGTATATCC
ACGCTGCCGGCGTCATCCACAGGGACTTGAAACCTGGAAACCTGGCTGTGAACGAGGACTGTGAGCTGAA
GATCCTAGATTTTGGCCTTGCCAGGCAGGCGGACAGTGAGATGACAGGATATGTGGTAACCCGGTGGTAT
CGGGCACCAGAGGTCATCTTGAATTGGATGCGTTACACACAGACAGTGGACATTTGGTCTGTTGGCTGCA
TCATGGNANANATGATNACNGNNNNGATCCTGTTCAAAGGCANTGACCACNNGGACCAGC
