[The description below was written by a language model from this plasmid's Addgene catalogue record.]
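Description:
pGSTag Flag p38 gamma is a bacterial expression plasmid built on the pGSTag backbone (about 5.1 kb without insert). It is maintained as a high-copy plasmid in E. coli under ampicillin selection. The record does not list the origin of replication, the promoter, or any other backbone features. However, the backbone name and the use of pGEX 5′ and 3′ sequencing primers suggest a pGEX-type glutathione S-transferase fusion vector, in which the insert would be expressed as a GST fusion. This is an inference, because the catalogue entry lists only the Flag tag as a tag or fusion partner.

The insert is an approximately 1.2 kb fragment encoding rat p38 gamma, the mitogen-activated protein kinase also known as Mapk12 or SAPK3. It carries a Flag epitope at the N terminus of the insert and was cloned between BamHI and XhoI sites, both of which remain intact, so the coding fragment can be excised or transferred to other vectors. The Flag tag allows the kinase to be detected or immunoprecipitated with anti-Flag antibodies.

The associated publication examines selective activation of p38 MAP kinase isoforms by the upstream kinases MKK3 and MKK6. The plasmid is therefore best suited to producing recombinant p38 gamma in bacteria for biochemical work, such as serving as a substrate for MAP kinase kinases or in in vitro kinase assays comparing isoform specificity. No feature table accompanies the record, so regulatory elements and the exact fusion junctions cannot be confirmed from the information given.
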