Addgene plasmid #20818: pGSTag Flag p38 gamma
Depositing lab: Roger Davis. Depositing organization: University of Massachusetts, Worcester. Publication: Selective activation of p38 mitogen-activated protein (MAP) kinase isoforms by the MAP kinase kinases MKK3 and MKK6. Enslen H, Raingeaud J, Davis RJ. J Biol Chem. 1998 Jan 16. 273(3):1741-8. 10.1074/jbc.273.3.1741 PubMed 9430721.
Backbone
  Vector backbone: pGSTag
  Backbone size w/o insert (bp): 5057
  Vector type: Bacterial Expression
Growth in bacteria
  Bacterial resistance: Ampicillin, 100 μg/mL
  Growth temperature: 37°C
  Growth strain: DH5alpha
  Copy number: High Copy
Gene/Insert
  Gene/Insert name: pGSTag Flag p38 gamma (alt names: MapK12; SAPK3)
  Species: R. norvegicus (rat)
  Insert size (bp): 1175
  GenBank ID: NM_021746
  Entrez Gene: Mapk12 (a.k.a. Sapk3)
  Tag / fusion protein: Flag (N terminal on insert)
  Cloning method: Restriction Enzyme; 5′ cloning site BamHI (not destroyed); 3′ cloning site Xho 1 (not destroyed)
  Sequencing primers: 5′ pGex 5'; 3′ pGex 3'
Terms and licenses: Academic/Nonprofit Terms; Industry Terms: Not Available to Industry
How to cite: pGSTag Flag p38 gamma was a gift from Roger Davis (Addgene plasmid # 20818 ; http://n2t.net/addgene:20818 ; RRID:Addgene_20818)
